Addgene plasmid #164203: CMV-CRY2oligo-mcherry-ANXA11
Purpose: Expresses CRY2oligo-mcherry tagged ANXA11 under CMV promoter
Depositing lab: Jennifer Lippincott-Schwartz. Depositing organization: HHMI, Janelia Research Campus. Publication: RNA Granules Hitchhike on Lysosomes for Long-Distance Transport, Using Annexin A11 as a Molecular Tether. Liao YC, Fernandopulle MS, Wang G, Choi H, Hao L, Drerup CM, Patel R, Qamar S, Nixon-Abell J, Shen Y, Meadows W, Vendruscolo M, Knowles TPJ, Nelson M, Czekalska MA, Musteikyte G, Gachechiladze MA, Stephens CA, Pasolli HA, Forrest LR, St George-Hyslop P, Lippincott-Schwartz J, Ward ME. Cell. 2019 Sep 19;179(1):147-164.e20. doi: 10.1016/j.cell.2019.08.050. PubMed 31539493.
Backbone
  Vector backbone: N/A
  Vector type: Mammalian Expression
Growth in bacteria
  Bacterial resistance: Kanamycin, 50 μg/mL
  Growth temperature: 37°C
  Growth strain: DH5alpha
  Copy number: High Copy
Gene/Insert
  Gene/Insert name: ANXA11
  Species: H. sapiens (human)
  Insert size (bp): 1515
  Entrez Gene: ANXA11 (a.k.a. ALS23, ANX11, CAP-50, CAP50, IBMWMA)
  Promoter: CMV
  Tag / fusion protein: CRY2oligo-mcherry (N terminal on insert)
  Cloning method: Gibson Cloning
  Sequencing primers: 5′ CMV-F; 3′ SV40pA R
Terms and licenses: Academic/Nonprofit Terms; Industry Terms: Not Available to Industry
How to cite: CMV-CRY2oligo-mcherry-ANXA11 was a gift from Jennifer Lippincott-Schwartz (Addgene plasmid # 164203 ; http://n2t.net/addgene:164203 ; RRID:Addgene_164203)
