[The description below was written by a language model from this plasmid's Addgene catalogue record and pLannotate feature annotations shown in this document.]
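Description:
CMV-CRY2oligo-mcherry-ANXA11 is a 7.7 kb mammalian expression plasmid that produces human annexin A11 (ANXA11) fused at its N terminus to a light-responsive clustering module and a red fluorescent reporter. The backbone is not named in the record, but the feature layout is typical of a standard CMV-driven fluorescent-protein fusion vector. It has a high-copy ColE1/pUC-type origin for propagation in E. coli and an f1 origin. A single NeoR/KanR (Tn5 aminoglycoside phosphotransferase) cassette is preceded by both a bacterial bla promoter and the SV40 enhancer/early promoter and terminated by the HSV TK polyadenylation signal. This dual-promoter arrangement gives kanamycin selection in bacteria and could allow G418 selection in mammalian cells. Short annotated fragments of ble, SV40 large T antigen and a bGH poly(A) signal appear to be partial matches or backbone remnants rather than functional elements.

The expression cassette runs from the human CMV immediate-early enhancer and promoter through a single fusion arrangement of three coding segments, ending at the SV40 poly(A) signal. The first segment is the photolyase homology region of Arabidopsis cryptochrome 2 (CRY2PHR). The construct name identifies it as the "CRY2oligo" form, generally understood as a CRY2 variant with enhanced blue-light-induced oligomerisation, although the feature table does not specify the mutation. mCherry follows, and then the 1,515 bp ANXA11 coding sequence, joined through short linker or cloning-site remnants. On blue-light illumination the CRY2 module should drive reversible clustering of the fusion protein, while mCherry allows it to be followed by live imaging. The associated publication concerns ANXA11 as a tether linking RNA granules to lysosomes for long-distance transport, so the plasmid is suited to optogenetic study of ANXA11 assembly and localisation in cultured mammalian cells.
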