Features (pLannotate 1.2.2; 17 found; start..end, strand, type, name):
     61..364     +  enhancer       CMV enhancer: human cytomegalovirus immediate early enhancer
    365..568     +  promoter       CMV promoter: human cytomegalovirus (CMV) immediate early promoter
    591..618     +  misc_feature   MCS (fragment): multiple cloning site
    625..2118    +  CDS            CRY2PHR: N-terminal photolyase homology region of Arabidopsis thaliana cryptochrome 2 binds to CIB1 upon exposure to blue light (Kennedy et al., 2010)
   2119..2135    +  misc_feature   MCS (fragment): multiple cloning site
   2143..2850    +  CDS            mCherry: mCherry is a basic (constitutively fluorescent) red fluorescent protein published in 2004, derived from Discosoma sp.. It is reported to be a very rapidly-maturing monomer with low acid sensitivity.
   2881..4395    +  CDS            ANXA11: ANX11_HUMAN - Also known as ANX11. Experimental evidence at protein level: Swiss-Prot protein existence level 1. Binds specifically to calcyclin in a calcium-dependent manner (By similarity). Required for midbody formation and completion of the terminal phase of cytokinesis. From Homo sapiens (Human).
   4415..4498    +  CDS            large T antigen (fragment): large T antigen from SV40 (simian virus 40)
   4521..4642    +  polyA_signal   SV40 poly(A) signal: SV40 polyadenylation signal
   4676..5104    -  rep_origin     f1 ori (sequence partly withheld): f1 bacteriophage origin of replication; arrow indicates direction of (+) strand synthesis
   5131..5235    +  promoter       AmpR promoter: bla
   5237..5594    +  promoter       SV40 promoter: SV40 enhancer and early promoter
   5629..6423    +  CDS            NeoR/KanR: aminoglycoside phosphotransferase from Tn5; aph(3')-II (or nptII); confers resistance to neomycin, kanamycin, and G418 (Geneticin®)
   6444..6596    +  CDS            ble (fragment): BLE_KLEPN - Experimental evidence at protein level: Swiss-Prot protein existence level 1. Binding protein with a strong affinity to the bleomycin family of antibiotics. Binds to CL990; an antimitotic-antibiotic compound. From Klebsiella pneumoniae.
   6655..6702    +  polyA_signal   HSV TK poly(A) signal: herpes simplex virus thymidine kinase polyadenylation signal (Cole and Stacy, 1985)
   6793..6809    -  polyA_signal   bGH poly(A) signal (fragment): bovine growth hormone polyadenylation signal
   7031..7619    +  rep_origin     ori: high-copy-number ColE1/pMB1/pBR322/pUC origin of replication
>Addgene plasmid #164203 | CMV-CRY2oligo-mcherry-ANXA11 | addgene full sequence | sequence record 322894 | Addgene NGS Result
TAGTTATTAATAGTAATCAATTACGGGGTCATTAGTTCATAGCCCATATATGGAGTTCCGCGTTACATAA
CTTACGGTAAATGGCCCGCCTGGCTGACCGCCCAACGACCCCCGCCCATTGACGTCAATAATGACGTATG
TTCCCATAGTAACGCCAATAGGGACTTTCCATTGACGTCAATGGGTGGAGTATTTACGGTAAACTGCCCA
CTTGGCAGTACATCAAGTGTATCATATGCCAAGTACGCCCCCTATTGACGTCAATGACGGTAAATGGCCC
GCCTGGCATTATGCCCAGTACATGACCTTATGGGACTTTCCTACTTGGCAGTACATCTACGTATTAGTCA
TCGCTATTACCATGGTGATGCGGTTTTGGCAGTACATCAATGGGCGTGGATAGCGGTTTGACTCACGGGG
ATTTCCAAGTCTCCACCCCATTGACGTCAATGGGAGTTTGTTTTGGCACCAAAATCAACGGGACTTTCCA
AAATGTCGTAACAACTCCGCCCCATTGACGCAAATGGGCGGTAGGCGTGTACGGTGGGAGGTCTATATAA
GCAGAGCTGGTTTAGTGAACCGTCAGATCCGCTAGCGCTACCGGACTCAGATCTCGAGGCCACCATGAAG
ATGGACAAAAAGACTATAGTTTGGTTTAGAAGAGACCTAAGGATTGAGGATAATCCTGCATTAGCAGCAG
CTGCTCACGAAGGATCTGTTTTTCCTGTCTTCATTTGGTGTCCTGAAGAAGAAGGACAGTTTTATCCTGG
AAGAGCTTCAAGATGGTGGATGAAACAATCACTTGCTCACTTATCTCAATCCTTGAAGGCTCTTGGATCT
GACCTCACTTTAATCAAAACCCACAACACGATTTCAGCGATCTTGGATTGTATCCGCGTTACCGGTGCTA
CAAAAGTCGTCTTTAACCACCTCTATGATCCTGTTTCGTTAGTTCGGGACCATACCGTAAAGGAGAAGCT
GGTGGAACGTGGGATCTCTGTGCAAAGCTACAATGGAGATCTATTGTATGAACCGTGGGAGATATACTGC
GAAAAGGGCAAACCTTTTACGAGTTTCAATTCTTACTGGAAGAAATGCTTAGATATGTCGATTGAATCCG
TTATGCTTCCTCCTCCTTGGCGGTTGATGCCAATAACTGCAGCGGCTGAAGCGATTTGGGCGTGTTCGAT
TGAAGAACTAGGGCTGGAGAATGAGGCCGAGAAACCGAGCAATGCGTTGTTAACTAGAGCTTGGTCTCCA
GGATGGAGCAATGCTGATAAGTTACTAAATGAGTTCATCGAGAAGCAGTTGATAGATTATGCAAAGAACA
GCAAGAAAGTTGTTGGGAATTCTACTTCACTACTTTCTCCGTATCTCCATTTCGGGGAAATAAGCGTCAG
ACACGTTTTCCAGTGTGCCCGGATGAAACAAATTATATGGGCAAGAGATAAGAACAGTGAAGGAGAAGAA
AGTGCAGATCTTTTTCTTAGGGGAATCGGTTTAAGAGAGTATTCTCGGTATATATGTTTCAACTTCCCGT
TTACTCACGAGCAATCGTTGTTGAGTCATCTTCGGTTTTTCCCTTGGGATGCTGATGTTGATAAGTTCAA
GGCCTGGAGACAAGGCAGGACCGGTTATCCGTTGGTGGATGCCGGAATGAGAGAGCTTTGGGCTACCGGA
TGGATGCATAACAGAATAAGAGTGATTGTTTCAAGCTTTGCTGTGAAGTTTCTTCTCCTTCCATGGAAAT
GGGGAATGAAGTATTTCTGGGATACACTTTTGGATGCTGATTTGGAATGTGACATCCTTGGCTGGCAGTA
TATCTCTGGGAGTATCCCCGATGGCCACGAGCTTGATCGCTTGGACAATCCCGCGTTACAAGGCGCCAAA
TATGACCCAGAAGGTGAGTACATAAGGCAATGGCTTCCCGAGCTTGCGAGATTGCCAACTGAATGGATCC
ATCATCCATGGGACGCTCCTTTAACCGTACTCAAAGCTTCTGGTGTGGAACTCGGAACAAACTATGCGAA
ACCCATTGTAGACATCGACACAGCTCGTGAGCTACTAGCTAAAGCTATTTCAAGAACCCGTGGAGCACAG
ATCATGATCGGAGCAGCAGCCCGGGATCCACCGGTCGCCACCATGGTGAGCAAGGGCGAGGAGGATAACA
TGGCCATCATCAAGGAGTTCATGCGCTTCAAGGTGCACATGGAGGGCTCCGTGAACGGCCACGAGTTCGA
GATCGAGGGCGAGGGCGAGGGCCGCCCCTACGAGGGCACCCAGACCGCCAAGCTGAAGGTGACCAAGGGT
GGCCCCCTGCCCTTCGCCTGGGACATCCTGTCCCCTCAGTTCATGTACGGCTCCAAGGCCTACGTGAAGC
ACCCCGCCGACATCCCCGACTACTTGAAGCTGTCCTTCCCCGAGGGCTTCAAGTGGGAGCGCGTGATGAA
CTTCGAGGACGGCGGCGTGGTGACCGTGACCCAGGACTCCTCCCTGCAGGACGGCGAGTTCATCTACAAG
GTGAAGCTGCGCGGCACCAACTTCCCCTCCGACGGCCCCGTAATGCAGAAGAAGACCATGGGCTGGGAGG
CCTCCTCCGAGCGGATGTACCCCGAGGACGGCGCCCTGAAGGGCGAGATCAAGCAGAGGCTGAAGCTGAA
GGACGGCGGCCACTACGACGCTGAGGTCAAGACCACCTACAAGGCCAAGAAGCCCGTGCAGCTGCCCGGC
GCCTACAACGTCAACATCAAGTTGGACATCACCTCCCACAACGAGGACTACACCATCGTGGAACAGTACG
AACGCGCCGAGGGCCGCCACTCCACCGGCGGCATGGACGAGCTGTACAAGGGAGGAAGTGGCGGAAGTGG
CGGAAGTGGCATGAGCTACCCTGGCTATCCCCCGCCCCCAGGTGGCTACCCACCAGCTGCACCAGGTGGT
GGTCCCTGGGGAGGTGCTGCCTACCCTCCTCCGCCCAGCATGCCCCCCATCGGGCTGGATAACGTGGCCA
CCTATGCGGGGCAGTTCAACCAGGACTATCTCTCGGGAATGGCGGCCAACATGTCTGGGACATTTGGAGG
AGCCAACATGCCCAACCTGTACCCTGGGGCCCCTGGGGCTGGCTACCCACCAGTGCCCCCTGGCGGCTTT
GGGCAGCCCCCCTCTGCCCAGCAGCCTGTTCCTCCCTATGGGATGTATCCACCCCCAGGAGGAAACCCAC
CCTCCAGGATGCCCTCATATCCGCCATACCCAGGGGCCCCTGTGCCGGGCCAGCCCATGCCACCCCCCGG
ACAGCAGCCCCCAGGGGCCTACCCTGGGCAGCCACCAGTGACCTACCCTGGTCAGCCTCCAGTGCCACTC
CCTGGGCAGCAGCAGCCAGTGCCGAGCTACCCAGGATACCCGGGGTCTGGGACTGTCACCCCCGCTGTGC
CCCCAACCCAGTTTGGAAGCCGAGGCACCATCACTGATGCTCCCGGCTTTGACCCCCTGCGAGATGCCGA
GGTCCTGCGGAAGGCCATGAAAGGCTTCGGGACGGATGAGCAGGCCATCATTGACTGCCTGGGGAGTCGC
TCCAACAAGCAGCGGCAGCAGATCCTACTTTCCTTCAAGACGGCTTACGGCAAGGATTTGATCAAAGATC
TGAAATCTGAACTGTCAGGAAACTTTGAGAAGACAATCTTGGCTCTGATGAAGACCCCAGTCCTCTTTGA
CATTTATGAGATAAAGGAAGCCATCAAGGGGGTTGGCACTGATGAAGCCTGCCTGATTGAGATCCTCGCT
TCCCGCAGCAATGAGCACATCCGAGAATTAAACAGAGCCTACAAAGCAGAATTCAAAAAGACCCTGGAAG
AGGCCATTCGAAGCGACACATCAGGGCACTTCCAGCGGCTCCTCATCTCTCTCTCTCAGGGAAACCGTGA
TGAAAGCACAAACGTGGACATGTCACTCGCCCAGAGAGATGCCCAGGAGCTGTATGCGGCCGGGGAGAAC
CGCCTGGGAACAGACGAGTCCAAGTTCAATGCGGTTCTGTGCTCCCGGAGCCGGGCCCACCTGGTAGCAG
TTTTCAATGAGTACCAGAGAATGACAGGCCGGGACATTGAGAAGAGCATCTGCCGGGAGATGTCCGGGGA
CCTGGAGGAGGGCATGCTGGCCGTGGTGAAATGTCTCAAGAATACCCCAGCCTTCTTTGCGGAGAGGCTC
AACAAGGCCATGAGGGGGGCAGGAACAAAGGACCGGACCCTGATTCGCATCATGGTGTCTCGCAGCGAGA
CCGACCTCCTGGACATCAGATCAGAGTATAAGCGGATGTACGGCAAGTCGCTGTACCACGACATCTCGGG
AGATACTTCAGGGGATTACCGGAAGATTCTGCTGAAGATCTGTGGTGGCAATGACTAAAGCGGCCGCGAC
TCTAGATCATAATCAGCCATACCACATTTGTAGAGGTTTTACTTGCTTTAAAAAACCTCCCACACCTCCC
CCTGAACCTGAAACATAAAATGAATGCAATTGTTGTTGTTAACTTGTTTATTGCAGCTTATAATGGTTAC
AAATAAAGCAATAGCATCACAAATTTCACAAATAAAGCATTTTTTTCACTGCATTCTAGTTGTGGTTTGT
CCAAACTCATCAATGTATCTTAAGGCGTAAATTGTAAGCGTTAATATTTTGTTAAAATTCGCGTTAAATT
TTTGTTAAATCAGCTCATTTTTTAACCAATAGGCCGAAATCGGCAAAATCCCTTATAAATCAAAAGAATA
GACCGAGATAGGGT
[37 nt withheld, positions 4775-4811]
AAAGAACGTGGACTCCAACGTCAAAGG
[49 nt withheld, positions 4839-4887]
T
[91 nt withheld, positions 4889-4979]
G
[124 nt withheld, positions 4981-5104]
CAGGTGGCACTTTTCGGGGAAATGTGCGCGGAACCCCTATTTGTTTATTTTTCTAAATACATTCAAATAT
GTATCCGCTCATGAGACAATAACCCTGATAAATGCTTCAATAATATTGAAAAAGGAAGAGTCCTGAGGCG
GAAAGAACCAGCTGTGGAATGTGTGTCAGTTAGGGTGTGGAAAGTCCCCAGGCTCCCCAGCAGGCAGAAG
TATGCAAAGCATGCATCTCAATTAGTCAGCAACCAGGTGTGGAAAGTCCCCAGGCTCCCCAGCAGGCAGA
AGTATGCAAAGCATGCATCTCAATTAGTCAGCAACCATAGTCCCGCCCCTAACTCCGCCCATCCCGCCCC
TAACTCCGCCCAGTTCCGCCCATTCTCCGCCCCATGGCTGACTAATTTTTTTTATTTATGCAGAGGCCGA
GGCCGCCTCGGCCTCTGAGCTATTCCAGAAGTAGTGAGGAGGCTTTTTTGGAGGCCTAGGCTTTTGCAAA
GATCGATCAAGAGACAGGATGAGGATCGTTTCGCATGATTGAACAAGATGGATTGCACGCAGGTTCTCCG
GCCGCTTGGGTGGAGAGGCTATTCGGCTATGACTGGGCACAACAGACAATCGGCTGCTCTGATGCCGCCG
TGTTCCGGCTGTCAGCGCAGGGGCGCCCGGTTCTTTTTGTCAAGACCGACCTGTCCGGTGCCCTGAATGA
ACTGCAAGACGAGGCAGCGCGGCTATCGTGGCTGGCCACGACGGGCGTTCCTTGCGCAGCTGTGCTCGAC
GTTGTCACTGAAGCGGGAAGGGACTGGCTGCTATTGGGCGAAGTGCCGGGGCAGGATCTCCTGTCATCTC
ACCTTGCTCCTGCCGAGAAAGTATCCATCATGGCTGATGCAATGCGGCGGCTGCATACGCTTGATCCGGC
TACCTGCCCATTCGACCACCAAGCGAAACATCGCATCGAGCGAGCACGTACTCGGATGGAAGCCGGTCTT
GTCGATCAGGATGATCTGGACGAAGAGCATCAGGGGCTCGCGCCAGCCGAACTGTTCGCCAGGCTCAAGG
CGAGCATGCCCGACGGCGAGGATCTCGTCGTGACCCATGGCGATGCCTGCTTGCCGAATATCATGGTGGA
AAATGGCCGCTTTTCTGGATTCATCGACTGTGGCCGGCTGGGTGTGGCGGACCGCTATCAGGACATAGCG
TTGGCTACCCGTGATATTGCTGAAGAGCTTGGCGGCGAATGGGCTGACCGCTTCCTCGTGCTTTACGGTA
TCGCCGCTCCCGATTCGCAGCGCATCGCCTTCTATCGCCTTCTTGACGAGTTCTTCTGAGCGGGACTCTG
GGGTTCGAAATGACCGACCAAGCGACGCCCAACCTGCCATCACGAGATTTCGATTCCACCGCCGCCTTCT
ATGAAAGGTTGGGCTTCGGAATCGTTTTCCGGGACGCCGGCTGGATGATCCTCCAGCGCGGGGATCTCAT
GCTGGAGTTCTTCGCCCACCCTAGGGGGAGGCTAACTGAAACACGGAAGGAGACAATACCGGAAGGAACC
CGCGCTATGACGGCAATAAAAAGACAGAATAAAACGCACGGTGTTGGGTCGTTTGTTCATAAACGCGGGG
TTCGGTCCCAGGGCTGGCACTCTGTCGATACCCCACCGAGACCCCATTGGGGCCAATACGCCCGCGTTTC
TTCCTTTTCCCCACCCCACCCCCCAAGTTCGGGTGAAGGCCCAGGGCTCGCAGCCAACGTCGGGGCGGCA
GGCCCTGCCATAGCCTCAGGTTACTCATATATACTTTAGATTGATTTAAAACTTCATTTTTAATTTAAAA
GGATCTAGGTGAAGATCCTTTTTGATAATCTCATGACCAAAATCCCTTAACGTGAGTTTTCGTTCCACTG
AGCGTCAGACCCCGTAGAAAAGATCAAAGGATCTTCTTGAGATCCTTTTTTTCTGCGCGTAATCTGCTGC
TTGCAAACAAAAAAACCACCGCTACCAGCGGTGGTTTGTTTGCCGGATCAAGAGCTACCAACTCTTTTTC
CGAAGGTAACTGGCTTCAGCAGAGCGCAGATACCAAATACTGTTCTTCTAGTGTAGCCGTAGTTAGGCCA
CCACTTCAAGAACTCTGTAGCACCGCCTACATACCTCGCTCTGCTAATCCTGTTACCAGTGGCTGCTGCC
AGTGGCGATAAGTCGTGTCTTACCGGGTTGGACTCAAGACGATAGTTACCGGATAAGGCGCAGCGGTCGG
GCTGAACGGGGGGTTCGTGCACACAGCCCAGCTTGGAGCGAACGACCTACACCGAACTGAGATACCTACA
GCGTGAGCTATGAGAAAGCGCCACGCTTCCCGAAGGGAGAAAGGCGGACAGGTATCCGGTAAGCGGCAGG
GTCGGAACAGGAGAGCGCACGAGGGAGCTTCCAGGGGGAAACGCCTGGTATCTTTATAGTCCTGTCGGGT
TTCGCCACCTCTGACTTGAGCGTCGATTTTTGTGATGCTCGTCAGGGGGGCGGAGCCTATGGAAAAACGC
CAGCAACGCGGCCTTTTTACGGTTCCTGGCCTTTTGCTGGCCTTTTGCTCACATGTTCTTTCCTGCGTTA
TCCCCTGATTCTGTGGATAACCGTATTACCGCCATGCAT
